Addgene plasmid #120293: AAV N-SpyCas9-Intein, U6-gRNA scaffold (F+E)
Purpose: AAV Vector for expression of N-terminal SpyCas9 fragment with Intein and a U6-driven F+E gRNA scaffold
Depositing lab: Dominik Niopek. Depositing organization: Universitaet Heidelberg. Publication: Cell-specific CRISPR-Cas9 activation by microRNA-dependent expression of anti-CRISPR proteins. Hoffmann MD, Aschenbrenner S, Grosse S, Rapti K, Domenger C, Fakhiri J, Mastel M, Borner K, Eils R, Grimm D, Niopek D. Nucleic Acids Res. 2019 Apr 15. pii: 5458120. doi: 10.1093/nar/gkz271. PubMed 30982889.
Backbone
  Vector backbone: pZac2.1
  Vector type: Mammalian Expression, AAV, CRISPR
Growth in bacteria
  Bacterial resistance: Ampicillin, 100 μg/mL
  Growth temperature: 37°C
  Growth strain: NEB Stable
  Copy number: Unknown
Gene/Insert
  Gene/Insert name: N-terminal fragment of SpyCas9 (alt name: U6 scaffold)
  Tag / fusion protein: SV40-NLS (N terminal on insert); split-intein (C terminal on insert)
  Cloning method: Restriction Enzyme; 5′ cloning site Unknown (unknown if destroyed); 3′ cloning site Unknown (unknown if destroyed)
Terms and licenses: Academic/Nonprofit Terms; Industry Terms: Not Available to Industry
Depositor comments: Please visit https://www.biorxiv.org/content/10.1101/480384v1 for BioRxiv preprint
How to cite: AAV N-SpyCas9-Intein, U6-gRNA scaffold (F+E) was a gift from Dominik Niopek (Addgene plasmid # 120293 ; http://n2t.net/addgene:120293 ; RRID:Addgene_120293)
