[The description below was written by a language model from this plasmid's Addgene catalogue record and the feature table of its GenBank file.]
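Description:
AAV N-SpyCas9-Intein, U6-gRNA scaffold (F+E) is an AAV transfer plasmid built on the pZac2.1 backbone for mammalian delivery of one half of a split Streptococcus pyogenes Cas9 system. It is maintained in E. coli through a high-copy ColE1/pUC-type origin with ampicillin selection (AmpR), and the backbone also carries an f1 phage origin and lac promoter/operator remnants. Two AAV2 inverted terminal repeats flank the payload, so the intervening DNA can be packaged into recombinant AAV particles when replication and capsid functions are supplied in trans. A recombination-reduced growth strain is recorded, which fits the known instability of ITRs.

Between the ITRs there are two expression units. The first uses the CMV enhancer and promoter, a chimeric beta-globin/immunoglobulin intron and a Kozak sequence to drive an open reading frame that starts with an SV40 nuclear localization signal and continues into the N-terminal portion of SpyCas9, terminated by an SV40 polyadenylation signal. The catalogue entry states that a split-intein is fused to the C-terminus of this fragment. The feature tables do not annotate it, although an unannotated stretch lies between the Cas9(N) segment and the poly(A) signal. The intein half is meant to trans-splice with a matching intein on a C-terminal Cas9 fragment supplied from a separate vector, reconstituting full-length nuclease and getting around the AAV packaging limit. The second unit is a human U6 Pol III promoter driving the "F+E" guide RNA scaffold, which is likewise named in the record but not annotated; no specific spacer is stated. Two nearly identical sequence records (7600 and 7591 bp) show the same architecture. The associated work concerns cell-specific, microRNA-dependent control of Cas9 through anti-CRISPR proteins.
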