LOCUS       Exported 7591 bp ds-DNA circular SYN 13-MAY-2021
DEFINITION  AAV Vector for expression of N-terminal SpyCas9 fragment with Intein
            and a U6-driven F+E gRNA scaffold.
ACCESSION   .
VERSION     .
KEYWORDS    AAV N-SpyCas9-Intein, U6-gRNA scaffold (F+E)
SOURCE      synthetic DNA construct
  ORGANISM  synthetic DNA construct
REFERENCE   1 (bases 1 to 7591)
  AUTHORS   Hoffmann MD, Aschenbrenner S, Grosse S, Rapti K, Domenger C, Fakhiri
            J, Mastel M, Borner K, Eils R, Grimm D, Niopek D
  TITLE     Cell-specific CRISPR-Cas9 activation by microRNA-dependent
            expression of anti-CRISPR proteins.
  JOURNAL   Nucleic Acids Res. 2019 Apr 15. pii: 5458120. doi:
            10.1093/nar/gkz271.
  PUBMED    30982889
REFERENCE   2 (bases 1 to 7591)
  AUTHORS   .
  TITLE     Direct Submission
  JOURNAL   Exported May 13, 2021 from SnapGene Server 1.1.58
            http://www.snapgene.com
FEATURES             Location/Qualifiers
     source          1..7591
                     /organism="synthetic DNA construct"
                     /mol_type="other DNA"
     primer_bind     complement(7..27)
                     /label=pBABE 3'
                     /note="SV40 enhancer, reverse primer for pBABE vectors"
     enhancer        257..636
                     /label=CMV enhancer
                     /note="human cytomegalovirus immediate early enhancer"
     promoter        637..840
                     /label=CMV promoter
                     /note="human cytomegalovirus (CMV) immediate early
                     promoter"
     primer_bind     791..811
                     /label=CMV-F
                     /note="Human CMV immediate early promoter, forward primer"
     intron          932..1064
                     /label=chimeric intron
                     /note="chimera between introns from human beta-globin and
                     immunoglobulin heavy chain genes"
     regulatory      1094..1103
                     /regulatory_class="other"
                     /note="vertebrate consensus sequence for strong initiation
                     of translation (Kozak, 1987)"
     CDS             1106..1126
                     /codon_start=1
                     /product="nuclear localization signal of SV40 (simian virus
                     40) large T antigen"
                     /label=SV40 NLS
                     /translation="PKKKRKV"
     CDS             1151..2866
                     /codon_start=1
                     /product="N-terminal portion of Streptococcus pyogenes Cas9
                     (Zetsche et al., 2015)"
                     /label=Cas9(N)
                     /translation="DKKYSIGLDIGTNSVGWAVITDEYKVPSKKFKVLGNTDRHSIKKN
                     LIGALLFDSGETAEATRLKRTARRRYTRRKNRICYLQEIFSNEMAKVDDSFFHRLEESF
                     LVEEDKKHERHPIFGNIVDEVAYHEKYPTIYHLRKKLVDSTDKADLRLIYLALAHMIKF
                     RGHFLIEGDLNPDNSDVDKLFIQLVQTYNQLFEENPINASGVDAKAILSARLSKSRRLE
                     NLIAQLPGEKKNGLFGNLIALSLGLTPNFKSNFDLAEDAKLQLSKDTYDDDLDNLLAQI
                     GDQYADLFLAAKNLSDAILLSDILRVNTEITKAPLSASMIKRYDEHHQDLTLLKALVRQ
                     QLPEKYKEIFFDQSKNGYAGYIDGGASQEEFYKFIKPILEKMDGTEELLVKLNREDLLR
                     KQRTFDNGSIPHQIHLGELHAILRRQEDFYPFLKDNREKIEKILTFRIPYYVGPLARGN
                     SRFAWMTRKSEETITPWNFEEVVDKGASAQSFIERMTNFDKNLPNEKVLPKHSLLYEYF
                     TVYNELTKVKYVTEGMRKPAFLSGEQKKAIVDLLFKTNRKVTVKQLKEDYFKKIE"
     primer_bind     complement(3606..3625)
                     /label=EBV-rev
                     /note="SV40 polyA terminator, reverse primer"
     polyA_signal    3635..3716
                     /label=SV40 poly(A) signal
                     /note="SV40 polyadenylation signal"
     primer_bind     3660..3679
                     /label=SV40pA-R
                     /note="SV40 polyA, reverse primer"
     promoter        4065..4305
                     /label=U6 promoter
                     /note="RNA polymerase III promoter for human U6 snRNA"
     primer_bind     4065..4085
                     /label=hU6-F
                     /note="Human U6 promoter, forward primer"
     primer_bind     4236..4255
                     /label=LKO.1 5'
                     /note="Human U6 promoter, forward primer"
     repeat_region   4480..4609
                     /label=AAV2 ITR
     primer_bind     complement(4636..4652)
                     /label=M13 rev
                     /note="common sequencing primer, one of multiple similar
                     variants"
     primer_bind     complement(4636..4652)
                     /label=M13 Reverse
                     /note="In lacZ gene. Also called M13-rev"
     primer_bind     complement(4649..4671)
                     /label=M13/pUC Reverse
                     /note="In lacZ gene"
     protein_bind    4660..4676
                     /label=lac operator
                     /bound_moiety="lac repressor encoded by lacI"
                     /note="The lac repressor binds to the lac operator to
                     inhibit transcription in E. coli. This inhibition can be
                     relieved by adding lactose or
                     isopropyl-beta-D-thiogalactopyranoside (IPTG)."
     promoter        complement(4684..4714)
                     /label=lac promoter
                     /note="promoter for the E. coli lac operon"
     protein_bind    4729..4750
                     /label=CAP binding site
                     /bound_moiety="E. coli catabolite activator protein"
                     /note="CAP binding activates transcription in the presence
                     of cAMP."
     primer_bind     complement(4867..4884)
                     /label=L4440
                     /note="L4440 vector, forward primer"
     rep_origin      complement(5038..5626)
                     /direction=LEFT
                     /label=ori
                     /note="high-copy-number ColE1/pMB1/pBR322/pUC origin of
                     replication"
     primer_bind     complement(5118..5137)
                     /label=pBR322ori-F
                     /note="pBR322 origin, forward primer"
     CDS             complement(5797..6657)
                     /codon_start=1
                     /gene="bla"
                     /product="beta-lactamase"
                     /label=AmpR
                     /note="confers resistance to ampicillin, carbenicillin, and
                     related antibiotics"
                     /translation="MSIQHFRVALIPFFAAFCLPVFAHPETLVKVKDAEDQLGARVGYI
                     ELDLNSGKILESFRPEERFPMMSTFKVLLCGAVLSRIDAGQEQLGRRIHYSQNDLVEYS
                     PVTEKHLTDGMTVRELCSAAITMSDNTAANLLLTTIGGPKELTAFLHNMGDHVTRLDRW
                     EPELNEAIPNDERDTTMPVVMVTTLRKLLTGELLTLASRQQLIDWMEADKVAGPLLRSA
                     LPAGWFIADKSGAGERGSRGIIAALGPDGKPSRIVVIYTTGSQATMDERNRQIAEIGAS
                     LIKHW"
     primer_bind     6420..6439
                     /label=Amp-R
                     /note="Ampicillin resistance gene, reverse primer"
     promoter        complement(6658..6762)
                     /gene="bla"
                     /label=AmpR promoter
     rep_origin      complement(6789..7244)
                     /direction=LEFT
                     /label=f1 ori
                     /note="f1 bacteriophage origin of replication; arrow
                     indicates direction of (+) strand synthesis"
     primer_bind     complement(6926..6947)
                     /label=F1ori-F
                     /note="F1 origin, forward primer"
     primer_bind     7138..7157
                     /label=F1ori-R
                     /note="F1 origin, reverse primer"
     primer_bind     7371..7393
                     /label=M13/pUC Forward
                     /note="In lacZ gene"
     primer_bind     7385..7402
                     /label=M13 Forward
                     /note="In lacZ gene. Also called M13-F20 or M13 (-21)
                     Forward"
     primer_bind     7386..7402
                     /label=M13 fwd
                     /note="common sequencing primer, one of multiple similar
                     variants"
     repeat_region   7421..7550
                     /label=AAV2 ITR
ORIGIN
        1 ggccgcggaa tgtgtgtcag ttagggtgtg gaaagtcccc aggctcccca gcaggcagaa
       61 gtatgcaaag catgcatctc aattagtcag caaccagtcc cggtctcctc ccatgcatgt
      121 caatattggc cattagccat attattcatt ggttatatag cataaatcaa tattggctat
      181 tggccattgc atacgttgta tctatatcat aatatgtaca tttatattgg ctcatgtcca
      241 atatgaccgc catgttggca ttgattattg actagttatt aatagtaatc aattacgggg
      301 tcattagttc atagcccata tatggagttc cgcgttacat aacttacggt aaatggcccg
      361 cctggctgac cgcccaacga cccccgccca ttgacgtcaa taatgacgta tgttcccata
      421 gtaacgccaa tagggacttt ccattgacgt caatgggtgg agtatttacg gtaaactgcc
      481 cacttggcag tacatcaagt gtatcatatg ccaagtccgc cccctattga cgtcaatgac
      541 ggtaaatggc ccgcctggca ttatgcccag tacatgacct tacgggactt tcctacttgg
      601 cagtacatct acgtattagt catcgctatt accatggtga tgcggttttg gcagtacacc
      661 aatgggcgtg gatagcggtt tgactcacgg ggatttccaa gtctccaccc cattgacgtc
      721 aatgggagtt tgttttggca ccaaaatcaa cgggactttc caaaatgtcg taataacccc
      781 gccccgttga cgcaaatggg cggtaggcgt gtacggtggg aggtctatat aagcagaggt
      841 cgtttagtga accgtcagat cactagtagc tttattgcgg tagtttatca cagttaaatt
      901 gctaacgcag tcagtgctcg actgatcaca ggtaagtatc aaggttacaa gacaggttta
      961 aggaggccaa tagaaactgg gcttgtcgag acagagaaga ttcttgcgtt tctgataggc
     1021 acctattggt cttactgaca tccactttgc ctttctctcc acaggggtac cgaagccgct
     1081 agcgctaccg gtcgccacca tggccccaaa gaagaagcgg aaggtcggta tccacggagt
     1141 cccagcagcc gacaagaagt actccattgg gctcgatatc ggcacaaaca gcgtcggctg
     1201 ggccgtcatt acggacgagt acaaggtgcc gagcaaaaaa ttcaaagttc tgggcaatac
     1261 cgatcgccac agcataaaga agaacctcat tggcgccctc ctgttcgact ccggggaaac
     1321 ggccgaagcc acgcggctca aaagaacagc acggcgcaga tatacccgca gaaagaatcg
     1381 gatctgctac ctgcaggaga tctttagtaa tgagatggct aaggtggatg actctttctt
     1441 ccataggctg gaggagtcct ttttggtgga ggaggataaa aagcacgagc gccacccaat
     1501 ctttggcaat atcgtggacg aggtggcgta ccatgaaaag tacccaacca tatatcatct
     1561 gaggaagaag cttgtagaca gtactgataa ggctgacttg cggttgatct atctcgcgct
     1621 ggcgcatatg atcaaatttc ggggacactt cctcatcgag ggggacctga acccagacaa
     1681 cagcgatgtc gacaaactct ttatccaact ggttcagact tacaatcagc ttttcgaaga
     1741 gaacccgatc aacgcatccg gagttgacgc caaagcaatc ctgagcgcta ggctgtccaa
     1801 atcccggcgg ctcgaaaacc tcatcgcaca gctccctggg gagaagaaga acggcctgtt
     1861 tggtaatctt atcgccctgt cactcgggct gacccccaac tttaaatcta acttcgacct
     1921 ggccgaagat gccaagcttc aactgagcaa agacacctac gatgatgatc tcgacaatct
     1981 gctggcccag atcggcgacc agtacgcaga cctttttttg gcggcaaaga acctgtcaga
     2041 cgccattctg ctgagtgata ttctgcgagt gaacacggag atcaccaaag ctccgctgag
     2101 cgctagtatg atcaagcgct atgatgagca ccaccaagac ttgactttgc tgaaggccct
     2161 tgtcagacag caactgcctg agaagtacaa ggaaattttc ttcgatcagt ctaaaaatgg
     2221 ctacgccgga tacattgacg gcggagcaag ccaggaggaa ttttacaaat ttattaagcc
     2281 catcttggaa aaaatggacg gcaccgagga gctgctggta aagcttaaca gagaagatct
     2341 gttgcgcaaa cagcgcactt tcgacaatgg aagcatcccc caccagattc acctgggcga
     2401 actgcacgct atcctcaggc ggcaagagga tttctacccc tttttgaaag ataacaggga
     2461 aaagattgag aaaatcctca catttcggat accctactat gtaggccccc tcgcccgggg
     2521 aaattccaga ttcgcgtgga tgactcgcaa atcagaagag accatcactc cctggaactt
     2581 cgaggaagtc gtggataagg gggcctctgc ccagtccttc atcgaaagga tgactaactt
     2641 tgataaaaat ctgcctaacg aaaaggtgct tcctaaacac tctctgctgt acgagtactt
     2701 cacagtttat aacgagctca ccaaggtcaa atacgtcaca gaagggatga gaaagccagc
     2761 attcctgtct ggagagcaga agaaagctat cgtggacctc ctcttcaaga cgaaccggaa
     2821 agttaccgtg aaacagctca aagaagacta tttcaaaaag attgaatgtt tcgactctgt
     2881 tgaaatcagc ggagtggagg atcgcttcaa cgcatccctg ggaacgtatc acgatctcct
     2941 gaaaatcatt aaagacaagg acttcctgga caatgaggag aacgaggaca ttcttgagga
     3001 cattgtcctc acccttacgt tgtttgaaga tagggagatg attgaagaac gcttgaaaac
     3061 ttacgctcat ctcttcgacg acaaagtcat gaaacagctc aagaggcgcc gatatacagg
     3121 atgggggcgg ctgtcaagaa aactgatcaa tgggatccga gacaagcaga gtggaaagac
     3181 aatcctggat tttcttaagt ccgatggatt tgccaaccgg aacttcatgc agttgatcca
     3241 tgatgactct ctcaccttta aggaggacat ccagaaagca caagtttgtc tggctggcga
     3301 tactctcatt accctggccg atggacgacg agtgcctatt agagaactgg tgtcacagca
     3361 gaatttttcc gtgtgggctc tgaatcctca gacttaccgc ctggagaggg ctagagtgag
     3421 tagagctttc tgtaccggca tcaaacctgt gtaccgcctc accactagac tggggagatc
     3481 cattagggcc actgccaacc accgatttct cacacctcag ggctggaaac gagtcgatga
     3541 actccagcct ggagattacc tggctctgcc taggagaatc cctactgcct cctgatctcg
     3601 agctcgatga gtttggacaa accacaacta gaatgcagtg aaaaaaatgc tttatttgtg
     3661 aaatttgtga tgctattgct ttatttgtaa ccattataag ctgcaataaa caagttaaca
     3721 acaacaattg cattcatttt atgtttcagg ttcaggggga ggtgtgggag gttttttaaa
     3781 gcaagtaaaa cctctacaaa tgtggtactt aagaggggga gaccaaaggg cacgcgtcga
     3841 gtccaacacc cgtgggaatc ccatgggcac catggcccct cgctccaaaa atgctttcgc
     3901 gtcgcgcaga cactgctcgg tagtttcggg gatcagcgtt tgagtaagag cccgcgtctg
     3961 aaccctccgc gccgccccgg ccccagtgga aagacgcgca ggcaaaacgc accacgtgac
     4021 ggagcgtgac cgcgcgccga gcgcgcgcca aggtcgggca ggaagagggc ctatttccca
     4081 tgattccttc atatttgcat atacgataca aggctgttag agagataatt agaattaatt
     4141 tgactgtaaa cacaaagata ttagtacaaa atacgtgacg tagaaagtaa taatttcttg
     4201 ggtagtttgc agttttaaaa ttatgtttta aaatggacta tcatatgctt accgtaactt
     4261 gaaagtattt cgatttcttg gctttatata tcttgtggaa aggacgaaac accgagtctt
     4321 cgaggaagac aggtttaaga gctatgctgg aaacagcata gcaagtttaa ataaggctag
     4381 tccgttatca acttgaaaaa gtggcaccga gtcggtgctt tttttctaga gggcggccgc
     4441 aggtagataa gtagcatggc gggttaatca ttaactacaa ggaaccccta gtgatggagt
     4501 tggccactcc ctctctgcgc gctcgctcgc tcactgaggc cgggcgacca aaggtcgccc
     4561 gacgcccggg ctttgcccgg gcggcctcag tgagcgagcg agcgcgcagc cttaattaaa
     4621 tctggcgtaa tcatggtcat agctgtttcc tgtgtgaaat tgttatccgc tcacaattcc
     4681 acacaacata cgagccggaa gcataaagtg taaagcctgg ggtgcctaat gagtgagcta
     4741 actcacatta attgcgttgc gctcactgcc cgctttccag tcgggaaacc tgtcgtgcca
     4801 gctgcattaa tgaatcggcc aacgcgcggg gagaggcggt ttgcgtattg ggcgctcttc
     4861 cgcttcctcg ctcactgact cgctgcgctc ggtcgttcgg ctgcggcgag cggtatcagc
     4921 tcactcaaag gcggtaatac ggttatccac agaatcaggg gataacgcag gaaagaacat
     4981 gtgagcaaaa ccgcagcaaa aggccaggaa ccgtaaaaag gccgcgttgc tggcgttttt
     5041 ccataggctc cgcccccctg acgagcatca caaaaatcga cgctcaagtc agaggtggcg
     5101 aaacccgaca ggactataaa gataccaggc gtttccccct ggaagctccc tcgtgcgctc
     5161 tcctgttccg accctgccgc ttaccggata cctgtccgcc tttctccctt cgggaagcgt
     5221 ggcgctttct catagctcac gctgtaggta tctcagttcg gtgtaggtcg ttcgctccaa
     5281 gctgggctgt gtgcacgaac cccccgttca gcccgaccgc tgcgccttat ccggtaacta
     5341 tcgtcttgag tccaacccgg taagacacga cttatcgcca ctggcagcag ccactggtaa
     5401 caggattagc agagcgaggt atgtaggcgg tgctacagag ttcttgaagt ggtggcctaa
     5461 ctacggctac actagaagga cagtatttgg tatctgcgct ctgctgaagc cagttacctt
     5521 cggaaaaaga gttggtagct cttgatccgg caaacaaacc accgctggta gcggtggttt
     5581 ttttgtttgc aagcagcaga ttacgcgcag aaaaaaagga tctcaagaag atcctttgat
     5641 cttttctacg gggtctgacg ctcagtggaa cgaaaactca cgttaaggga ttttggtcat
     5701 gagattatca aaaaggatct tcacctagat ccttttaaat taaaaatgaa gttttaaatc
     5761 aatctaaagt atatatgagt aaacttggtc tgacagttac caatgcttaa tcagtgaggc
     5821 acctatctca gcgatctgtc tatttcgttc atccatagtt gcctgactcc ccgtcgtgta
     5881 gataactacg atacgggagg gcttaccatc tggccccagt gctgcaatga taccgcgaga
     5941 cccacgctca ccggctccag atttatcagc aataaaccag ccagccggaa gggccgagcg
     6001 cagaagtggt cctgcaactt tatccgcctc catccagtct attaattgtt gccgggaagc
     6061 tagagtaagt agttcgccag ttaatagttt gcgcaacgtt gttaccatta ctacaggcat
     6121 cgtggtgtca cgctcgtcgt ttggtatggc ttcattcagc tccggttccc aacgatcaag
     6181 gcgagttaca tgatccccca tgttgtgcaa aaaagcggtt agctccttcg gtcctccgat
     6241 cgttgtcaga agtaagttgg ccgcagtgtt atcactcatg gttatggcag cactgcataa
     6301 ttctcttact gtcatgccat ccgtaagatg cttttctgtg actggtgagt actcaaccaa
     6361 gtcattctga gaatagtgta tgcggcgacc gagttgctct tgcccggcgt caatacggga
     6421 taataccgcg ccacatagca gaactttaaa agtgctcatc attggaaaac gttcttcggg
     6481 gcgaaaactc tcaaggatct taccactatt gagatccagt tcgatgtaac ccactcgtgc
     6541 acccaactga tcttcagcat cttttacttt caccagcgtt tctgggtgag caaaaacagg
     6601 aaggcaaaat gccgcaaaaa agggaataag ggcgacacgg aaatgttgaa tactcatact
     6661 cttccttttt caatattatt gaagcattta tcagggttat tgtctcatga gcggatacat
     6721 atttgaatgt atttagaaaa ataaacaaat aggggttccg cgcacatttc cccgaaagat
     6781 gccacctgaa attataaacg ttaatatttt gttaaaattc gcgttaaatt tttgttaaat
     6841 cagctcattt tttaaccaat aggccgaaat cggcaaaatc ccttataaat caaaagaata
     6901 gaccgagata gggttgagtg ttgttccagt ttggaacaag agtccactat taaagaacgt
     6961 ggactccaac gtcaaaggnn nnnnnnnnnn nnnnnnnnnn nnnnnnnnnn nnnnnnnnnn
     7021 nnnnnnntnn nnnnnnnnnn nnnnnnnnnn nnnnnnnnnn nnnnnnnnnn nnnnnnnnnn
     7081 nnnnnnnnnn nnnnnnnnnn nnnnnnnnnn nnnnnnnnng nnnnnnnnnn nnnnnnnnnn
     7141 nnnnnnnnnn nnnnnnnnnn nnnnnnnnnn nnnnnnnnnn nnnnnnnnnn nnnnnnnnnn
     7201 nnnnnnnnnn nnnnnnnnnn nnnnnnnnnn nnnnnnnnnn nnnncccatt cgccattcag
     7261 gctgcgcaac tgttgggaag ggcgatcggt gcgggcctct tcgctattac gccagctggc
     7321 gaaaggggga tgtgctgcaa ggcgattaag ttgggtaacg ccagggtttt cccagtcacg
     7381 acgttgtaaa acgacggcca gtgaattagg ttaattaagg ctgcgcgctc gctcgctcac
     7441 tgaggccgcc cgggcaaagc ccgggcgtcg ggcgaccttt ggtcgcccgg cctcagtgag
     7501 cgagcgagcg cgcagagagg gagtggccaa ctccatcact aggggttcct tgtagttaat
     7561 gattaacccg ccatgctact tatctacctg c
//
