LOCUS       Exported 7600 bp ds-DNA circular SYN 13-MAY-2021
DEFINITION  AAV Vector for expression of N-terminal SpyCas9 fragment with Intein
            and a U6-driven F+E gRNA scaffold.
ACCESSION   .
VERSION     .
KEYWORDS    AAV N-SpyCas9-Intein, U6-gRNA scaffold (F+E)
SOURCE      synthetic DNA construct
  ORGANISM  synthetic DNA construct
REFERENCE   1 (bases 1 to 7600)
  AUTHORS   Hoffmann MD, Aschenbrenner S, Grosse S, Rapti K, Domenger C, Fakhiri
            J, Mastel M, Borner K, Eils R, Grimm D, Niopek D
  TITLE     Cell-specific CRISPR-Cas9 activation by microRNA-dependent
            expression of anti-CRISPR proteins.
  JOURNAL   Nucleic Acids Res. 2019 Apr 15. pii: 5458120. doi:
            10.1093/nar/gkz271.
  PUBMED    30982889
REFERENCE   2 (bases 1 to 7600)
  AUTHORS   .
  TITLE     Direct Submission
  JOURNAL   Exported May 13, 2021 from SnapGene Server 1.1.58
            http://www.snapgene.com
FEATURES             Location/Qualifiers
     source          1..7600
                     /organism="synthetic DNA construct"
                     /mol_type="other DNA"
     enhancer        1..380
                     /label=CMV enhancer
                     /note="human cytomegalovirus immediate early enhancer"
     promoter        381..584
                     /label=CMV promoter
                     /note="human cytomegalovirus (CMV) immediate early
                     promoter"
     primer_bind     535..555
                     /label=CMV-F
                     /note="Human CMV immediate early promoter, forward primer"
     intron          676..808
                     /label=chimeric intron
                     /note="chimera between introns from human beta-globin and
                     immunoglobulin heavy chain genes"
     regulatory      838..847
                     /regulatory_class="other"
                     /note="vertebrate consensus sequence for strong initiation
                     of translation (Kozak, 1987)"
     CDS             850..870
                     /codon_start=1
                     /product="nuclear localization signal of SV40 (simian virus
                     40) large T antigen"
                     /label=SV40 NLS
                     /translation="PKKKRKV"
     CDS             895..2610
                     /codon_start=1
                     /product="N-terminal portion of Streptococcus pyogenes Cas9
                     (Zetsche et al., 2015)"
                     /label=Cas9(N)
                     /translation="DKKYSIGLDIGTNSVGWAVITDEYKVPSKKFKVLGNTDRHSIKKN
                     LIGALLFDSGETAEATRLKRTARRRYTRRKNRICYLQEIFSNEMAKVDDSFFHRLEESF
                     LVEEDKKHERHPIFGNIVDEVAYHEKYPTIYHLRKKLVDSTDKADLRLIYLALAHMIKF
                     RGHFLIEGDLNPDNSDVDKLFIQLVQTYNQLFEENPINASGVDAKAILSARLSKSRRLE
                     NLIAQLPGEKKNGLFGNLIALSLGLTPNFKSNFDLAEDAKLQLSKDTYDDDLDNLLAQI
                     GDQYADLFLAAKNLSDAILLSDILRVNTEITKAPLSASMIKRYDEHHQDLTLLKALVRQ
                     QLPEKYKEIFFDQSKNGYAGYIDGGASQEEFYKFIKPILEKMDGTEELLVKLNREDLLR
                     KQRTFDNGSIPHQIHLGELHAILRRQEDFYPFLKDNREKIEKILTFRIPYYVGPLARGN
                     SRFAWMTRKSEETITPWNFEEVVDKGASAQSFIERMTNFDKNLPNEKVLPKHSLLYEYF
                     TVYNELTKVKYVTEGMRKPAFLSGEQKKAIVDLLFKTNRKVTVKQLKEDYFKKIE"
     primer_bind     complement(3350..3369)
                     /label=EBV-rev
                     /note="SV40 polyA terminator, reverse primer"
     polyA_signal    3379..3460
                     /label=SV40 poly(A) signal
                     /note="SV40 polyadenylation signal"
     primer_bind     3404..3423
                     /label=SV40pA-R
                     /note="SV40 polyA, reverse primer"
     promoter        3809..4049
                     /label=U6 promoter
                     /note="RNA polymerase III promoter for human U6 snRNA"
     primer_bind     3809..3829
                     /label=hU6-F
                     /note="Human U6 promoter, forward primer"
     primer_bind     3980..3999
                     /label=LKO.1 5'
                     /note="Human U6 promoter, forward primer"
     repeat_region   4224..4353
                     /label=AAV2 ITR
     primer_bind     complement(4391..4407)
                     /label=M13 rev
                     /note="common sequencing primer, one of multiple similar
                     variants"
     primer_bind     complement(4391..4407)
                     /label=M13 Reverse
                     /note="In lacZ gene. Also called M13-rev"
     primer_bind     complement(4404..4426)
                     /label=M13/pUC Reverse
                     /note="In lacZ gene"
     protein_bind    4415..4431
                     /label=lac operator
                     /bound_moiety="lac repressor encoded by lacI"
                     /note="The lac repressor binds to the lac operator to
                     inhibit transcription in E. coli. This inhibition can be
                     relieved by adding lactose or
                     isopropyl-beta-D-thiogalactopyranoside (IPTG)."
     promoter        complement(4439..4469)
                     /label=lac promoter
                     /note="promoter for the E. coli lac operon"
     protein_bind    4484..4505
                     /label=CAP binding site
                     /bound_moiety="E. coli catabolite activator protein"
                     /note="CAP binding activates transcription in the presence
                     of cAMP."
     primer_bind     complement(4622..4639)
                     /label=L4440
                     /note="L4440 vector, forward primer"
     rep_origin      complement(4793..5381)
                     /direction=LEFT
                     /label=ori
                     /note="high-copy-number ColE1/pMB1/pBR322/pUC origin of
                     replication"
     primer_bind     complement(4873..4892)
                     /label=pBR322ori-F
                     /note="pBR322 origin, forward primer"
     CDS             complement(5552..6412)
                     /codon_start=1
                     /gene="bla"
                     /product="beta-lactamase"
                     /label=AmpR
                     /note="confers resistance to ampicillin, carbenicillin, and
                     related antibiotics"
                     /translation="MSIQHFRVALIPFFAAFCLPVFAHPETLVKVKDAEDQLGARVGYI
                     ELDLNSGKILESFRPEERFPMMSTFKVLLCGAVLSRIDAGQEQLGRRIHYSQNDLVEYS
                     PVTEKHLTDGMTVRELCSAAITMSDNTAANLLLTTIGGPKELTAFLHNMGDHVTRLDRW
                     EPELNEAIPNDERDTTMPVAMATTLRKLLTGELLTLASRQQLIDWMEADKVAGPLLRSA
                     LPAGWFIADKSGAGERGSRGIIAALGPDGKPSRIVVIYTTGSQATMDERNRQIAEIGAS
                     LIKHW"
     primer_bind     6175..6194
                     /label=Amp-R
                     /note="Ampicillin resistance gene, reverse primer"
     promoter        complement(6413..6517)
                     /gene="bla"
                     /label=AmpR promoter
     rep_origin      complement(6543..6998)
                     /direction=LEFT
                     /label=f1 ori
                     /note="f1 bacteriophage origin of replication; arrow
                     indicates direction of (+) strand synthesis"
     primer_bind     complement(6680..6701)
                     /label=F1ori-F
                     /note="F1 origin, forward primer"
     primer_bind     6892..6911
                     /label=F1ori-R
                     /note="F1 origin, reverse primer"
     primer_bind     7125..7147
                     /label=M13/pUC Forward
                     /note="In lacZ gene"
     primer_bind     7139..7156
                     /label=M13 Forward
                     /note="In lacZ gene. Also called M13-F20 or M13 (-21)
                     Forward"
     primer_bind     7140..7156
                     /label=M13 fwd
                     /note="common sequencing primer, one of multiple similar
                     variants"
     repeat_region   7175..7304
                     /label=AAV2 ITR
     primer_bind     complement(7351..7371)
                     /label=pBABE 3'
                     /note="SV40 enhancer, reverse primer for pBABE vectors"
ORIGIN
        1 ggcattgatt attgactagt tattaatagt aatcaattac ggggtcatta gttcatagcc
       61 catatatgga gttccgcgtt acataactta cggtaaatgg cccgcctggc tgaccgccca
      121 acgacccccg cccattgacg tcaataatga cgtatgttcc catagtaacg ccaataggga
      181 ctttccattg acgtcaatgg gtggagtatt tacggtaaac tgcccacttg gcagtacatc
      241 aagtgtatca tatgccaagt ccgcccccta ttgacgtcaa tgacggtaaa tggcccgcct
      301 ggcattatgc ccagtacatg accttacggg actttcctac ttggcagtac atctacgtat
      361 tagtcatcgc tattaccatg gtgatgcggt tttggcagta caccaatggg cgtggatagc
      421 ggtttgactc acggggattt ccaagtctcc accccattga cgtcaatggg agtttgtttt
      481 ggcaccaaaa tcaacgggac tttccaaaat gtcgtaataa ccccgccccg ttgacgcaaa
      541 tgggcggtag gcgtgtacgg tgggaggtct atataagcag aggtcgttta gtgaaccgtc
      601 agatcactag tagctttatt gcggtagttt atcacagtta aattgctaac gcagtcagtg
      661 ctcgactgat cacaggtaag tatcaaggtt acaagacagg tttaaggagg ccaatagaaa
      721 ctgggcttgt cgagacagag aagattcttg cgtttctgat aggcacctat tggtcttact
      781 gacatccact ttgcctttct ctccacaggg gtaccgaagc cgctagcgct accggtcgcc
      841 accatggccc caaagaagaa gcggaaggtc ggtatccacg gagtcccagc agccgacaag
      901 aagtactcca ttgggctcga tatcggcaca aacagcgtcg gctgggccgt cattacggac
      961 gagtacaagg tgccgagcaa aaaattcaaa gttctgggca ataccgatcg ccacagcata
     1021 aagaagaacc tcattggcgc cctcctgttc gactccgggg aaacggccga agccacgcgg
     1081 ctcaaaagaa cagcacggcg cagatatacc cgcagaaaga atcggatctg ctacctgcag
     1141 gagatcttta gtaatgagat ggctaaggtg gatgactctt tcttccatag gctggaggag
     1201 tcctttttgg tggaggagga taaaaagcac gagcgccacc caatctttgg caatatcgtg
     1261 gacgaggtgg cgtaccatga aaagtaccca accatatatc atctgaggaa gaagcttgta
     1321 gacagtactg ataaggctga cttgcggttg atctatctcg cgctggcgca tatgatcaaa
     1381 tttcggggac acttcctcat cgagggggac ctgaacccag acaacagcga tgtcgacaaa
     1441 ctctttatcc aactggttca gacttacaat cagcttttcg aagagaaccc gatcaacgca
     1501 tccggagttg acgccaaagc aatcctgagc gctaggctgt ccaaatcccg gcggctcgaa
     1561 aacctcatcg cacagctccc tggggagaag aagaacggcc tgtttggtaa tcttatcgcc
     1621 ctgtcactcg ggctgacccc caactttaaa tctaacttcg acctggccga agatgccaag
     1681 cttcaactga gcaaagacac ctacgatgat gatctcgaca atctgctggc ccagatcggc
     1741 gaccagtacg cagacctttt tttggcggca aagaacctgt cagacgccat tctgctgagt
     1801 gatattctgc gagtgaacac ggagatcacc aaagctccgc tgagcgctag tatgatcaag
     1861 cgctatgatg agcaccacca agacttgact ttgctgaagg cccttgtcag acagcaactg
     1921 cctgagaagt acaaggaaat tttcttcgat cagtctaaaa atggctacgc cggatacatt
     1981 gacggcggag caagccagga ggaattttac aaatttatta agcccatctt ggaaaaaatg
     2041 gacggcaccg aggagctgct ggtaaagctt aacagagaag atctgttgcg caaacagcgc
     2101 actttcgaca atggaagcat cccccaccag attcacctgg gcgaactgca cgctatcctc
     2161 aggcggcaag aggatttcta cccctttttg aaagataaca gggaaaagat tgagaaaatc
     2221 ctcacatttc ggatacccta ctatgtaggc cccctcgccc ggggaaattc cagattcgcg
     2281 tggatgactc gcaaatcaga agagaccatc actccctgga acttcgagga agtcgtggat
     2341 aagggggcct ctgcccagtc cttcatcgaa aggatgacta actttgataa aaatctgcct
     2401 aacgaaaagg tgcttcctaa acactctctg ctgtacgagt acttcacagt ttataacgag
     2461 ctcaccaagg tcaaatacgt cacagaaggg atgagaaagc cagcattcct gtctggagag
     2521 cagaagaaag ctatcgtgga cctcctcttc aagacgaacc ggaaagttac cgtgaaacag
     2581 ctcaaagaag actatttcaa aaagattgaa tgtttcgact ctgttgaaat cagcggagtg
     2641 gaggatcgct tcaacgcatc cctgggaacg tatcacgatc tcctgaaaat cattaaagac
     2701 aaggacttcc tggacaatga ggagaacgag gacattcttg aggacattgt cctcaccctt
     2761 acgttgtttg aagataggga gatgattgaa gaacgcttga aaacttacgc tcatctcttc
     2821 gacgacaaag tcatgaaaca gctcaagagg cgccgatata caggatgggg gcggctgtca
     2881 agaaaactga tcaatgggat ccgagacaag cagagtggaa agacaatcct ggattttctt
     2941 aagtccgatg gatttgccaa ccggaacttc atgcagttga tccatgatga ctctctcacc
     3001 tttaaggagg acatccagaa agcacaagtt tgtctggctg gcgatactct cattaccctg
     3061 gccgatggac gacgagtgcc tattagagaa ctggtgtcac agcagaattt ttccgtgtgg
     3121 gctctgaatc ctcagactta ccgcctggag agggctagag tgagtagagc tttctgtacc
     3181 ggcatcaaac ctgtgtaccg cctcaccact agactgggga gatccattag ggccactgcc
     3241 aaccaccgat ttctcacacc tcagggctgg aaacgagtcg atgaactcca gcctggagat
     3301 tacctggctc tgcctaggag aatccctact gcctcctgat ctcgagctcg atgagtttgg
     3361 acaaaccaca actagaatgc agtgaaaaaa atgctttatt tgtgaaattt gtgatgctat
     3421 tgctttattt gtaaccatta taagctgcaa taaacaagtt aacaacaaca attgcattca
     3481 ttttatgttt caggttcagg gggaggtgtg ggaggttttt taaagcaagt aaaacctcta
     3541 caaatgtggt acttaagagg gggagaccaa agggcacgcg tcgagtccaa cacccgtggg
     3601 aatcccatgg gcaccatggc ccctcgctcc aaaaatgctt tcgcgtcgcg cagacactgc
     3661 tcggtagttt cggggatcag cgtttgagta agagcccgcg tctgaaccct ccgcgccgcc
     3721 ccggccccag tggaaagacg cgcaggcaaa acgcaccacg tgacggagcg tgaccgcgcg
     3781 ccgagcgcgc gccaaggtcg ggcaggaaga gggcctattt cccatgattc cttcatattt
     3841 gcatatacga tacaaggctg ttagagagat aattagaatt aatttgactg taaacacaaa
     3901 gatattagta caaaatacgt gacgtagaaa gtaataattt cttgggtagt ttgcagtttt
     3961 aaaattatgt tttaaaatgg actatcatat gcttaccgta acttgaaagt atttcgattt
     4021 cttggcttta tatatcttgt ggaaaggacg aaacaccgag tcttcgagga agacaggttt
     4081 aagagctatg ctggaaacag catagcaagt ttaaataagg ctagtccgtt atcaacttga
     4141 aaaagtggca ccgagtcggt gctttttttc tagagggcgg ccgcaggtag ataagtagca
     4201 tggcgggtta atcattaact acaaggaacc cctagtgatg gagttggcca ctccctctct
     4261 gcgcgctcgc tcgctcactg aggccgggcg accaaaggtc gcccgacgcc cgggctttgc
     4321 ccgggcggcc tcagtgagcg agcgagcgcg cagcctaatt aaggccttaa ttaaatctgg
     4381 cgtaatcatg gtcatagctg tttcctgtgt gaaattgtta tccgctcaca attccacaca
     4441 acatacgagc cggaagcata aagtgtaaag cctggggtgc ctaatgagtg agctaactca
     4501 cattaattgc gttgcgctca ctgcccgctt tccagtcggg aaacctgtcg tgccagctgc
     4561 attaatgaat cggccaacgc gcggggagag gcggtttgcg tattgggcgc tcttccgctt
     4621 cctcgctcac tgactcgctg cgctcggtcg ttcggctgcg gcgagcggta tcagctcact
     4681 caaaggcggt aatacggtta tccacagaat caggggataa cgcaggaaag aacatgtgag
     4741 caaaaggcca gcaaaaggcc aggaaccgta aaaaggccgc gttgctggcg tttttccata
     4801 ggctccgccc ccctgacgag catcacaaaa atcgacgctc aagtcagagg tggcgaaacc
     4861 cgacaggact ataaagatac caggcgtttc cccctggaag ctccctcgtg cgctctcctg
     4921 ttccgaccct gccgcttacc ggatacctgt ccgcctttct cccttcggga agcgtggcgc
     4981 tttctcatag ctcacgctgt aggtatctca gttcggtgta ggtcgttcgc tccaagctgg
     5041 gctgtgtgca cgaacccccc gttcagcccg accgctgcgc cttatccggt aactatcgtc
     5101 ttgagtccaa cccggtaaga cacgacttat cgccactggc agcagccact ggtaacagga
     5161 ttagcagagc gaggtatgta ggcggtgcta cagagttctt gaagtggtgg cctaactacg
     5221 gctacactag aagaacagta tttggtatct gcgctctgct gaagccagtt accttcggaa
     5281 aaagagttgg tagctcttga tccggcaaac aaaccaccgc tggtagcggt ggtttttttg
     5341 tttgcaagca gcagattacg cgcagaaaaa aaggatctca agaagatcct ttgatctttt
     5401 ctacggggtc tgacgctcag tggaacgaaa actcacgtta agggattttg gtcatgagat
     5461 tatcaaaaag gatcttcacc tagatccttt taaattaaaa atgaagtttt aaatcaatct
     5521 aaagtatata tgagtaaact tggtctgaca gttaccaatg cttaatcagt gaggcaccta
     5581 tctcagcgat ctgtctattt cgttcatcca tagttgcctg actccccgtc gtgtagataa
     5641 ctacgatacg ggagggctta ccatctggcc ccagtgctgc aatgataccg cgagacccac
     5701 gctcaccggc tccagattta tcagcaataa accagccagc cggaagggcc gagcgcagaa
     5761 gtggtcctgc aactttatcc gcctccatcc agtctattaa ttgttgccgg gaagctagag
     5821 taagtagttc gccagttaat agtttgcgca acgttgttgc cattgctaca ggcatcgtgg
     5881 tgtcacgctc gtcgtttggt atggcttcat tcagctccgg ttcccaacga tcaaggcgag
     5941 ttacatgatc ccccatgttg tgcaaaaaag cggttagctc cttcggtcct ccgatcgttg
     6001 tcagaagtaa gttggccgca gtgttatcac tcatggttat ggcagcactg cataattctc
     6061 ttactgtcat gccatccgta agatgctttt ctgtgactgg tgagtactca accaagtcat
     6121 tctgagaata gtgtatgcgg cgaccgagtt gctcttgccc ggcgtcaata cgggataata
     6181 ccgcgccaca tagcagaact ttaaaagtgc tcatcattgg aaaacgttct tcggggcgaa
     6241 aactctcaag gatcttaccg ctgttgagat ccagttcgat gtaacccact cgtgcaccca
     6301 actgatcttc agcatctttt actttcacca gcgtttctgg gtgagcaaaa acaggaaggc
     6361 aaaatgccgc aaaaaaggga ataagggcga cacggaaatg ttgaatactc atactcttcc
     6421 tttttcaata ttattgaagc atttatcagg gttattgtct catgagcgga tacatatttg
     6481 aatgtattta gaaaaataaa caaatagggg ttccgcgcac atttccccga aaagtgccac
     6541 ctaaattgta agcgttaata ttttgttaaa attcgcgtta aatttttgtt aaatcagctc
     6601 attttttaac caataggccg aaatcggcaa aatcccttat aaatcaaaag aatagaccga
     6661 gatagggttg agtgttgttc cagtttggaa caagagtcca ctattaaaga acgtggactc
     6721 caacgtcaaa ggnnnnnnnn nnnnnnnnnn nnnnnnnnnn nnnnnnnnnn nnnnnnnnnn
     6781 ntnnnnnnnn nnnnnnnnnn nnnnnnnnnn nnnnnnnnnn nnnnnnnnnn nnnnnnnnnn
     6841 nnnnnnnnnn nnnnnnnnnn nnnnnnnnnn nnngnnnnnn nnnnnnnnnn nnnnnnnnnn
     6901 nnnnnnnnnn nnnnnnnnnn nnnnnnnnnn nnnnnnnnnn nnnnnnnnnn nnnnnnnnnn
     6961 nnnnnnnnnn nnnnnnnnnn nnnnnnnnnn nnnnnnnncc cattcgccat tcaggctgcg
     7021 caactgttgg gaagggcgat cggtgcgggc ctcttcgcta ttacgccagc tggcgaaagg
     7081 gggatgtgct gcaaggcgat taagttgggt aacgccaggg ttttcccagt cacgacgttg
     7141 taaaacgacg gccagtgaat taggttaatt aaggctgcgc gctcgctcgc tcactgaggc
     7201 cgcccgggca aagcccgggc gtcgggcgac ctttggtcgc ccggcctcag tgagcgagcg
     7261 agcgcgcaga gagggagtgg ccaactccat cactaggggt tccttgtagt taatgattaa
     7321 cccgccatgc tacttatcta ctgcggccgc ggaatgtgtg tcagttaggg tgtggaaagt
     7381 ccccaggctc cccagcaggc agaagtatgc aaagcatgca tctcaattag tcagcaacca
     7441 gtcccggtct cctcccatgc atgtcaatat tggccattag ccatattatt cattggttat
     7501 atagcataaa tcaatattgg ctattggcca ttgcatacgt tgtatctata tcataatatg
     7561 tacatttata ttggctcatg tccaatatga ccgccatgtt
//
